Addgene plasmid #181850: pcDNA3.1(+)-DnaJB1-PKAcat-mCherry
Purpose: mCherry-tagged DnaJB1-PKA catalytic subunit fusion; for mammalian expression.
Depositing lab: Jin Zhang. Depositing organization: University of California, San Diego (UCSD). Publication: Phase Separation of a PKA Regulatory Subunit Controls cAMP Compartmentation and Oncogenic Signaling. Zhang JZ, Lu TW, Stolerman LM, Tenner B, Yang JR, Zhang JF, Falcke M, Rangamani P, Taylor SS, Mehta S, Zhang J. Cell. 2020 Sep 17;182(6):1531-1544.e15. doi: 10.1016/j.cell.2020.07.043. Epub 2020 Aug 25. PubMed 32846158.
Backbone
  Vector backbone: pcDNA3
  Backbone manufacturer: Invitrogen
  Backbone size w/o insert (bp): 5354
  Total vector size (bp): 7295
  Vector type: Mammalian Expression
  Selectable markers: Bleomycin
Growth in bacteria
  Bacterial resistance: Ampicillin, 100 μg/mL
  Growth temperature: 37°C
  Growth strain: DH5alpha
  Copy number: High Copy
Gene/Insert
  Gene/Insert name: DnaJB1-PKAcat-mCherry (alt name: DnaJB1(1-70)-PKAcat(16-351)-mCherry)
  Species: H. sapiens (human)
  Insert size (bp): 1941
  Entrez Gene: PRKACA (a.k.a. CAFD1, PKACA, PPNAD4); DNAJB1 (a.k.a. HSPF1, Hdj1, Hsp40, RSPH16B, Sis1)
  Promoter: CMV
  Tag / fusion protein: mCherry (C terminal on insert)
  Cloning method: Restriction Enzyme; 5′ cloning site HindIII (not destroyed); 3′ cloning site XbaI (not destroyed)
  Sequencing primers: 5′ CMV forward; 3′ BGH reverse
Terms and licenses: Academic/Nonprofit Terms; Industry Terms: Not Available to Industry
How to cite: pcDNA3.1(+)-DnaJB1-PKAcat-mCherry was a gift from Jin Zhang (Addgene plasmid # 181850 ; http://n2t.net/addgene:181850 ; RRID:Addgene_181850)
