[The description below was written by a language model from this plasmid's Addgene catalogue record and pLannotate feature annotations shown in this document.]
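Description:
pcDNA3.1(+)-DnaJB1-PKAcat-mCherry is a mammalian expression plasmid built on an Invitrogen pcDNA3-family backbone. It is maintained in E. coli at high copy through a ColE1/pUC-type origin with ampicillin resistance (AmpR under its own bla promoter), and it also carries an f1 origin for single-stranded DNA production. For selection in mammalian cells it contains a bleomycin/Zeocin resistance gene (Sh ble) placed behind both the SV40 early promoter and the bacterial EM7 promoter and terminated by the SV40 polyadenylation signal. The catalogue lists a total size of 7295 bp, whereas the annotated sequencing record is 6,881 nt, so the stated sizes do not fully agree.

The payload is a human chimeric open reading frame cloned between HindIII and XbaI. It joins residues 1–70 of the Hsp40-family co-chaperone DNAJB1 to residues 16–351 of the PKA catalytic subunit alpha (PRKACA), followed by a C-terminal mCherry red fluorescent tag. The automated annotation labels the short N-terminal segment as a DNAJB3 fragment, which probably reflects homology among J-domain proteins, since the catalogue identifies it as DNAJB1. Transcription is driven by the CMV immediate-early enhancer and promoter and terminated by the bovine growth hormone polyadenylation signal. A T7 promoter upstream of the insert also allows in vitro transcription.

The construct gives strong constitutive expression of the fluorescently tagged DnaJB1-PKAcat fusion kinase in transfected mammalian cells, so its localisation and effects can be followed by red fluorescence. The associated publication concerns phase separation of a PKA regulatory subunit, cAMP compartmentation and oncogenic signalling, which is the context in which this fusion was used.
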