Features (pLannotate 1.2.2; 23 found; start..end, strand, type, name):
     28..80      -  misc_feature   bom (fragment): basis of mobility region from pBR322
    235..614     +  enhancer       CMV enhancer: human cytomegalovirus immediate early enhancer
    615..818     +  promoter       CMV promoter: human cytomegalovirus (CMV) immediate early promoter
    814..847     +  LTR            5' LTR (truncated) (fragment): truncated 5' long terminal repeat (LTR) from HIV-1
    863..881     +  promoter       T7 promoter: promoter for bacteriophage T7 RNA polymerase
    926..1123    +  CDS            DNAJB3 (fragment): DNJB3_HUMAN - Also known as HCG3. Experimental evidence at protein level: Swiss-Prot protein existence level 1. May operate as a co-chaperone of the male germ cell- and haploid stage-specific Hsp70 proteins. From Homo sapiens (Human).
   1121..2134    +  CDS            PRKACA: KAPCA_HUMAN - Also known as PKACA. Experimental evidence at protein level: Swiss-Prot protein existence level 1. [Isoform 2]: Phosphorylates and activates ABL1 in sperm flagellum to promote spermatozoa capacitation. From Homo sapiens (Human).
   2147..2854    +  CDS            mCherry: mCherry is a basic (constitutively fluorescent) red fluorescent protein published in 2004, derived from Discosoma sp.. It is reported to be a very rapidly-maturing monomer with low acid sensitivity.
   2895..3119    +  polyA_signal   bGH poly(A) signal: bovine growth hormone polyadenylation signal
   3123..3144    +  promoter       SV40 promoter (fragment): SV40 enhancer and early promoter
   3165..3593    +  rep_origin     f1 ori (sequence partly withheld): f1 bacteriophage origin of replication; arrow indicates direction of (+) strand synthesis
   3607..3936    +  promoter       SV40 promoter: SV40 enhancer and early promoter
   3984..4031    +  promoter       EM7 promoter: synthetic bacterial promoter&nbsp
   4050..4424    +  CDS            BleoR: antibiotic-binding protein; Sh ble from Streptoalloteichus hindustanus; confers resistance to bleomycin, phleomycin, and Zeocin™
   4434..4559    +  CDS            ble (fragment): BLE_KLEPN - Experimental evidence at protein level: Swiss-Prot protein existence level 1. Binding protein with a strong affinity to the bleomycin family of antibiotics. Binds to CL990; an antimitotic-antibiotic compound. From Klebsiella pneumoniae.
   4554..4675    +  polyA_signal   SV40 poly(A) signal: SV40 polyadenylation signal
   4748..4764    -  protein_bind   lac operator: The lac repressor binds to the lac operator to inhibit transcription in E. coli. This inhibition can be relieved by adding lactose or isopropyl-β-D-thiogalactopyranoside (IPTG). lac repressor encoded by lacI
   4772..4802    -  promoter       lac promoter: promoter for the E. coli lac operon
   4817..4838    -  protein_bind   CAP binding site: CAP binding activates transcription in the presence of cAMP. E. coli catabolite activator protein
   4851..4943    -  CDS            lacI (fragment): lac repressor; lacI; The lac repressor binds to the lac operator to inhibit transcription in E. coli. This inhibition can be relieved by adding lactose or isopropyl-β-D-thiogalactopyranoside (IPTG).
   5126..5714    -  rep_origin     ori: high-copy-number ColE1/pMB1/pBR322/pUC origin of replication
   5885..6745    -  CDS            AmpR: β-lactamase; bla; confers resistance to ampicillin, carbenicillin, and related antibiotics
   6746..6850    -  promoter       AmpR promoter: bla
>Addgene plasmid #181850 | pcDNA3.1(+)-DnaJB1-PKAcat-mCherry | addgene full sequence | sequence record 364074 | Addgene NGS Result
GACGGATCGGGAGATCTCCCGATCCCCTATGGTGCACTCTCAGTACAATCTGCTCTGATGCCGCATAGTT
AAGCCAGTATCTGCTCCCTGCTTGTGTGTTGGAGGTCGCTGAGTAGTGCGCGAGCAAAATTTAAGCTACA
ACAAGGCAAGGCTTGACCGACAATTGCATGAAGAATCTGCTTAGGGTTAGGCGTTTTGCGCTGCTTCGCG
ATGTACGGGCCAGATATACGCGTTGACATTGATTATTGACTAGTTATTAATAGTAATCAATTACGGGGTC
ATTAGTTCATAGCCCATATATGGAGTTCCGCGTTACATAACTTACGGTAAATGGCCCGCCTGGCTGACCG
CCCAACGACCCCCGCCCATTGACGTCAATAATGACGTATGTTCCCATAGTAACGCCAATAGGGACTTTCC
ATTGACGTCAATGGGTGGAGTATTTACGGTAAACTGCCCACTTGGCAGTACATCAAGTGTATCATATGCC
AAGTACGCCCCCTATTGACGTCAATGACGGTAAATGGCCCGCCTGGCATTATGCCCAGTACATGACCTTA
TGGGACTTTCCTACTTGGCAGTACATCTACGTATTAGTCATCGCTATTACCATGGTGATGCGGTTTTGGC
AGTACATCAATGGGCGTGGATAGCGGTTTGACTCACGGGGATTTCCAAGTCTCCACCCCATTGACGTCAA
TGGGAGTTTGTTTTGGCACCAAAATCAACGGGACTTTCCAAAATGTCGTAACAACTCCGCCCCATTGACG
CAAATGGGCGGTAGGCGTGTACGGTGGGAGGTCTATATAAGCAGAGCTCTCTGGCTAACTAGAGAACCCA
CTGCTTACTGGCTTATCGAAATTAATACGACTCACTATAGGGAGACCCAAGCTGGCTAGCGTTTAAACTT
AAGCTTATGGGTAAAGACTACTACCAGACGTTGGGCCTGGCCCGCGGCGCGTCGGACGAGGAGATCAAGC
GGGCCTACCGCCGCCAGGCGCTGCGCTACCACCCGGACAAGAACAAGGAGCCCGGCGCCGAGGAGAAGTT
CAAGGAGATCGCTGAGGCCTACGACGTGCTCAGCGACCCGCGCAAGCGCGAGATCTTCGACCGCTACGGG
GAGGAAGTGAAAGAATTCTTAGCCAAAGCCAAAGAAGATTTTCTTAAAAAATGGGAAAGTCCCGCTCAGA
ACACAGCCCACTTGGATCAGTTTGAACGAATCAAGACCCTCGGCACGGGCTCCTTCGGGCGGGTGATGCT
GGTGAAACACAAGGAGACCGGGAACCACTATGCCATGAAGATCCTCGACAAACAGAAGGTGGTGAAACTG
AAACAGATCGAACACACCCTGAATGAAAAGCGCATCCTGCAAGCTGTCAACTTTCCGTTCCTCGTCAAAC
TCGAGTTCTCCTTCAAGGACAACTCAAACTTATACATGGTCATGGAGTACGTGCCCGGCGGGGAGATGTT
CTCACACCTACGGCGGATCGGAAGGTTCAGTGAGCCCCATGCCCGTTTCTACGCGGCCCAGATCGTCCTG
ACCTTTGAGTATCTGCACTCGCTGGATCTCATCTACAGGGACCTGAAGCCGGAGAATCTGCTCATTGACC
AGCAGGGCTACATTCATGTGACAGACTTCGGTTTCGCCAAGCGCGTGAAGGGCCGCACTTGGACCTTGTG
CGGCACCCCTGAGTACCTGGCCCCTGAGATTATCCTGAGCAAAGGCTACAACAAGGCCGTGGACTGGTGG
GCCCTGGGGGTTCTTATCTATGAAATGGCCGCTGGCTACCCGCCCTTCTTCGCAGACCAGCCCATCCAGA
TCTATGAGAAGATCGTCTCTGGGAAGGTGCGCTTCCCTTCCCACTTCAGCTCTGACTTGAAGGACCTGCT
GCGGAACCTCCTGCAGGTAGATCTCACCAAGCGCTTTGGGAACCTCAAGAATGGGGTCAACGATATCAAG
AACCACAAGTGGTTTGCCACAACTGACTGGATTGCCATCTACCAGAGGAAGGTGGAAGCTCCCTTCATAC
CAAAGTTTAAAGGCCCTGGGGATACGAGTAACTTTGACGACTATGAGGAAGAAGAAATCCGGGTCTCCAT
CAATGAGAAGTGTGGCAAGGAGTTTTCTGAGTTTGGATCCGGGAGCATGGTGAGCAAGGGCGAGGAGGAT
AACATGGCCATCATCAAGGAGTTCATGCGCTTCAAGGTGCACATGGAGGGCTCCGTGAACGGCCACGAGT
TCGAGATCGAGGGCGAGGGCGAGGGCCGCCCCTACGAGGGCACCCAGACCGCCAAGCTGAAGGTGACCAA
GGGTGGCCCCCTGCCCTTCGCCTGGGACATCCTGTCCCCTCAGTTCATGTACGGCTCCAAGGCCTACGTG
AAGCACCCCGCCGACATCCCCGACTACTTGAAGCTGTCCTTCCCCGAGGGCTTCAAGTGGGAGCGCGTGA
TGAACTTCGAGGACGGCGGCGTGGTGACCGTGACCCAGGACTCCTCCCTGCAGGACGGCGAGTTCATCTA
CAAGGTGAAGCTGCGCGGCACCAACTTCCCCTCCGACGGCCCCGTAATGCAGAAGAAGACCATGGGCTGG
GAGGCCTCCTCCGAGCGGATGTACCCCGAGGACGGCGCCCTGAAGGGCGAGATCAAGCAGAGGCTGAAGC
TGAAGGACGGCGGCCACTACGACGCTGAGGTCAAGACCACCTACAAGGCCAAGAAGCCCGTGCAGCTGCC
CGGCGCCTACAACGTCAACATCAAGTTGGACATCACCTCCCACAACGAGGACTACACCATCGTGGAACAG
TACGAACGCGCCGAGGGCCGCCACTCCACCGGCGGCATGGACGAGCTGTACAAGTAATCTAGAGGGCCCG
TTTAAACCCGCTGATCAGCCTCGACTGTGCCTTCTAGTTGCCAGCCATCTGTTGTTTGCCCCTCCCCCGT
GCCTTCCTTGACCCTGGAAGGTGCCACTCCCACTGTCCTTTCCTAATAAAATGAGGAAATTGCATCGCAT
TGTCTGAGTAGGTGTCATTCTATTCTGGGGGGTGGGGTGGGGCAGGACAGCAAGGGGGAGGATTGGGAAG
ACAATAGCAGGCATGCTGGGGATGCGGTGGGCTCTATGGCTTCTGAGGCGGAAAGAACCAGCTGGGGCTC
TAGGGGGTATCCCC
[124 nt withheld, positions 3165-3288]
C
[91 nt withheld, positions 3290-3380]
A
[49 nt withheld, positions 3382-3430]
CCTTTGACGTTGGAGTCCACGTTCTTT
[37 nt withheld, positions 3458-3494]
ACCCTATCTCGGTCTATTCTTTTGATTTATAAGGGATTTTGCCGATTTCGGCCTATTGGTTAAAAAATGA
GCTGATTTAACAAAAATTTAACGCGAATTAATTCTGTGGAATGTGTGTCAGTTAGGGTGTGGAAAGTCCC
CAGGCTCCCCAGCAGGCAGAAGTATGCAAAGCATGCATCTCAATTAGTCAGCAACCAGGTGTGGAAAGTC
CCCAGGCTCCCCAGCAGGCAGAAGTATGCAAAGCATGCATCTCAATTAGTCAGCAACCATAGTCCCGCCC
CTAACTCCGCCCATCCCGCCCCTAACTCCGCCCAGTTCCGCCCATTCTCCGCCCCATGGCTGACTAATTT
TTTTTATTTATGCAGAGGCCGAGGCCGCCTCTGCCTCTGAGCTATTCCAGAAGTAGTGAGGAGGCTTTTT
TGGAGGCCTAGGCTTTTGCAAAAAGCTCCCGGGAGCTTGTATATCCATTTTCGGATCTGATCAGCACGTG
TTGACAATTAATCATCGGCATAGTATATCGGCATAGTATAATACGACAAGGTGAGGAACTAAACCATGGC
CAAGTTGACCAGTGCCGTTCCGGTGCTCACCGCGCGCGACGTCGCCGGAGCGGTCGAGTTCTGGACCGAC
CGGCTCGGGTTCTCCCGGGACTTCGTGGAGGACGACTTCGCCGGTGTGGTCCGGGACGACGTGACCCTGT
TCATCAGCGCGGTCCAGGACCAGGTGGTGCCGGACAACACCCTGGCCTGGGTGTGGGTGCGCGGCCTGGA
CGAGCTGTACGCCGAGTGGTCGGAGGTCGTGTCCACGAACTTCCGGGACGCCTCCGGGCCGGCCATGACC
GAGATCGGCGAGCAGCCGTGGGGGCGGGAGTTCGCCCTGCGCGACCCGGCCGGCAACTGCGTGCACTTCG
TGGCCGAGGAGCAGGACTGACACGTGCTACGAGATTTCGATTCCACCGCCGCCTTCTATGAAAGGTTGGG
CTTCGGAATCGTTTTCCGGGACGCCGGCTGGATGATCCTCCAGCGCGGGGATCTCATGCTGGAGTTCTTC
GCCCACCCCAACTTGTTTATTGCAGCTTATAATGGTTACAAATAAAGCAATAGCATCACAAATTTCACAA
ATAAAGCATTTTTTTCACTGCATTCTAGTTGTGGTTTGTCCAAACTCATCAATGTATCTTATCATGTCTG
TATACCGTCGACCTCTAGCTAGAGCTTGGCGTAATCATGGTCATAGCTGTTTCCTGTGTGAAATTGTTAT
CCGCTCACAATTCCACACAACATACGAGCCGGAAGCATAAAGTGTAAAGCCTGGGGTGCCTAATGAGTGA
GCTAACTCACATTAATTGCGTTGCGCTCACTGCCCGCTTTCCAGTCGGGAAACCTGTCGTGCCAGCTGCA
TTAATGAATCGGCCAACGCGCGGGGAGAGGCGGTTTGCGTATTGGGCGCTCTTCCGCTTCCTCGCTCACT
GACTCGCTGCGCTCGGTCGTTCGGCTGCGGCGAGCGGTATCAGCTCACTCAAAGGCGGTAATACGGTTAT
CCACAGAATCAGGGGATAACGCAGGAAAGAACATGTGAGCAAAAGGCCAGCAAAAGGCCAGGAACCGTAA
AAAGGCCGCGTTGCTGGCGTTTTTCCATAGGCTCCGCCCCCCTGACGAGCATCACAAAAATCGACGCTCA
AGTCAGAGGTGGCGAAACCCGACAGGACTATAAAGATACCAGGCGTTTCCCCCTGGAAGCTCCCTCGTGC
GCTCTCCTGTTCCGACCCTGCCGCTTACCGGATACCTGTCCGCCTTTCTCCCTTCGGGAAGCGTGGCGCT
TTCTCATAGCTCACGCTGTAGGTATCTCAGTTCGGTGTAGGTCGTTCGCTCCAAGCTGGGCTGTGTGCAC
GAACCCCCCGTTCAGCCCGACCGCTGCGCCTTATCCGGTAACTATCGTCTTGAGTCCAACCCGGTAAGAC
ACGACTTATCGCCACTGGCAGCAGCCACTGGTAACAGGATTAGCAGAGCGAGGTATGTAGGCGGTGCTAC
AGAGTTCTTGAAGTGGTGGCCTAACTACGGCTACACTAGAAGAACAGTATTTGGTATCTGCGCTCTGCTG
AAGCCAGTTACCTTCGGAAAAAGAGTTGGTAGCTCTTGATCCGGCAAACAAACCACCGCTGGTAGCGGTG
GTTTTTTTGTTTGCAAGCAGCAGATTACGCGCAGAAAAAAAGGATCTCAAGAAGATCCTTTGATCTTTTC
TACGGGGTCTGACGCTCAGTGGAACGAAAACTCACGTTAAGGGATTTTGGTCATGAGATTATCAAAAAGG
ATCTTCACCTAGATCCTTTTAAATTAAAAATGAAGTTTTAAATCAATCTAAAGTATATATGAGTAAACTT
GGTCTGACAGTTACCAATGCTTAATCAGTGAGGCACCTATCTCAGCGATCTGTCTATTTCGTTCATCCAT
AGTTGCCTGACTCCCCGTCGTGTAGATAACTACGATACGGGAGGGCTTACCATCTGGCCCCAGTGCTGCA
ATGATACCGCGAGACCCACGCTCACCGGCTCCAGATTTATCAGCAATAAACCAGCCAGCCGGAAGGGCCG
AGCGCAGAAGTGGTCCTGCAACTTTATCCGCCTCCATCCAGTCTATTAATTGTTGCCGGGAAGCTAGAGT
AAGTAGTTCGCCAGTTAATAGTTTGCGCAACGTTGTTGCCATTGCTACAGGCATCGTGGTGTCACGCTCG
TCGTTTGGTATGGCTTCATTCAGCTCCGGTTCCCAACGATCAAGGCGAGTTACATGATCCCCCATGTTGT
GCAAAAAAGCGGTTAGCTCCTTCGGTCCTCCGATCGTTGTCAGAAGTAAGTTGGCCGCAGTGTTATCACT
CATGGTTATGGCAGCACTGCATAATTCTCTTACTGTCATGCCATCCGTAAGATGCTTTTCTGTGACTGGT
GAGTACTCAACCAAGTCATTCTGAGAATAGTGTATGCGGCGACCGAGTTGCTCTTGCCCGGCGTCAATAC
GGGATAATACCGCGCCACATAGCAGAACTTTAAAAGTGCTCATCATTGGAAAACGTTCTTCGGGGCGAAA
ACTCTCAAGGATCTTACCGCTGTTGAGATCCAGTTCGATGTAACCCACTCGTGCACCCAACTGATCTTCA
GCATCTTTTACTTTCACCAGCGTTTCTGGGTGAGCAAAAACAGGAAGGCAAAATGCCGCAAAAAAGGGAA
TAAGGGCGACACGGAAATGTTGAATACTCATACTCTTCCTTTTTCAATATTATTGAAGCATTTATCAGGG
TTATTGTCTCATGAGCGGATACATATTTGAATGTATTTAGAAAAATAAACAAATAGGGGTTCCGCGCACA
TTTCCCCGAAAAGTGCCACCTGACGTC
